Addgene plasmid #131721: p3xFLAG CMV14 / BRAF-V600R
Purpose: Mammalian Expression of Flag tagged BRAF
Depositing lab: Jacques De Grève. Depositing organization: Vrije Universiteit Brussel. Publication: Non-V600 BRAF mutations recurrently found in lung cancer predict sensitivity to the combination of Trametinib and Dabrafenib. Noeparast A, Teugels E, Giron P, Verschelden G, De Brakeleer S, Decoster L, De Greve J. Oncotarget. 2016 Aug 26;8(36):60094-60108. doi: 10.18632/oncotarget.11635. eCollection 2017 Sep 1. PubMed 28947956.
Backbone
  Vector backbone: p3xFLAG-CMV-14
  Backbone manufacturer: Sigma-Aldrich
  Backbone size w/o insert (bp): 6310
  Vector type: Mammalian Expression
  Selectable markers: Neomycin (select with G418)
Growth in bacteria
  Bacterial resistance: Ampicillin, 100 μg/mL
  Growth temperature: 37°C
  Growth strain: DH5alpha
  Copy number: Unknown
Gene/Insert
  Gene/Insert name: BRAF (alt names: B-RAF; ENSG00000157764)
  Species: H. sapiens (human)
  Insert size (bp): 2301
  Mutation: V600R
  Entrez Gene: BRAF (a.k.a. B-RAF1, B-raf, BRAF-1, BRAF1, NS7, RAFB1)
  Promoter: CMV
  Tag / fusion protein: 3xFLAG (C terminal on backbone)
  Cloning method: Restriction Enzyme; 5′ cloning site Unknown (unknown if destroyed); 3′ cloning site Unknown (unknown if destroyed)
Terms and licenses: Academic/Nonprofit Terms; Industry Terms: Not Available to Industry
Depositor comments: Please also see https://www.ncbi.nlm.nih.gov/pubmed/29662630.
How to cite: p3xFLAG CMV14 / BRAF-V600R was a gift from Jacques De Grève (Addgene plasmid # 131721 ; http://n2t.net/addgene:131721 ; RRID:Addgene_131721)
