[The description below was written by a language model from this plasmid's Addgene catalogue record and pLannotate feature annotations shown in this document.]
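Description:
p3xFLAG CMV14 / BRAF-V600R is a mammalian expression plasmid built on the commercial p3xFLAG-CMV-14 backbone and carries the human BRAF coding sequence with a V600R substitution in the kinase domain. The full sequenced record is about 8.6 kb. The roughly 2.3 kb BRAF open reading frame sits directly downstream of the human cytomegalovirus immediate-early enhancer and promoter. It is followed by the backbone's three tandem FLAG epitopes, so the kinase is produced with a C-terminal 3xFLAG tag for detection or immunoprecipitation with anti-FLAG antibodies. A human growth hormone polyadenylation signal terminates the transcript. The restriction sites used for cloning are not recorded.

A second mammalian cassette uses the SV40 enhancer/early promoter, and an SV40 poly(A) signal, to express the neomycin phosphotransferase gene, which allows G418 selection of stably transfected cells. The annotation also detects an adjacent ble reading frame and a short str fragment. These are consistent with the Tn5-derived origin of the neo segment and are not listed as selectable markers in the catalogue entry. In E. coli the plasmid is maintained through a high-copy ColE1/pUC-type origin and a β-lactamase gene that confers ampicillin resistance. An f1 origin is also present, which can support single-stranded DNA production. The remaining small hits (lac promoter/operator, T7 promoter, and fragments of lacI, lacZα, CloDF13 ori and large T antigen) look like backbone remnants with no evident role in the design.

The stated purpose is expression of FLAG-tagged BRAF in mammalian cells. The associated publication concerns BRAF mutations in lung cancer and sensitivity to combined trametinib and dabrafenib, which suggests that this V600R variant was used to examine mutant BRAF signalling and inhibitor response.
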