Features (pLannotate 1.2.2; 22 found; start..end, strand, type, name):
      1..380     +  enhancer       CMV enhancer: human cytomegalovirus immediate early enhancer
    382..581     +  promoter       CMV promoter: human cytomegalovirus (CMV) immediate early promoter
    621..2918    +  CDS            BRAF: BRAF_HUMAN - Also known as BRAF1, RAFB1. Experimental evidence at protein level: Swiss-Prot protein existence level 1. Protein kinase involved in the transduction of mitogenic signals from the cell membrane to the nucleus (Probable). Phosphorylates MAP2K1, and thereby activates the MAP kinase signal transduction pathway (PubMed:21441910, PubMed:29433126). May play a role in the postsynaptic responses of hippocampal neurons (PubMed:1508179). From Homo sapiens (Human).
   2937..3002    +  CDS            3xFLAG: three tandem FLAG® epitope tags, followed by an enterokinase cleavage site
   3013..3635    +  polyA_signal   hGH poly(A) signal: human growth hormone polyadenylation signal
   3677..3974    +  promoter       SV40 promoter: SV40 enhancer and early promoter
   4028..4819    +  CDS            neo: KKA2_KLEPN - Also known as kan, nptII. Experimental evidence at protein level: Swiss-Prot protein existence level 1. Resistance to kanamycin, neomycin, paromomycin, ribostamycin, butirosin and gentamicin B. From Klebsiella pneumoniae.
   4843..5220    +  CDS            ble: BLE_KLEPN - Experimental evidence at protein level: Swiss-Prot protein existence level 1. Binding protein with a strong affinity to the bleomycin family of antibiotics. Binds to CL990; an antimitotic-antibiotic compound. From Klebsiella pneumoniae.
   5262..5321    +  CDS            str (fragment): STR_KLEPN - Protein inferred from homology: Swiss-Prot protein existence level 3. The aminoglycoside phosphotransferases achieve inactivation of their antibiotic substrates by phosphorylation. From Klebsiella pneumoniae.
   5344..5367    -  rep_origin     CloDF13 ori (fragment): Plasmids containing the CloDF13 (CDF) origin of replication can be propagated in E. coli cells that contain additional plasmids with compatible origins.
   5368..5451    +  CDS            large T antigen (fragment): large T antigen from SV40 (simian virus 40)
   5474..5608    +  polyA_signal   SV40 poly(A) signal: SV40 polyadenylation signal
   5614..5632    -  promoter       T7 promoter: promoter for bacteriophage T7 RNA polymerase
   5670..5686    -  protein_bind   lac operator: The lac repressor binds to the lac operator to inhibit transcription in E. coli. This inhibition can be relieved by adding lactose or isopropyl-β-D-thiogalactopyranoside (IPTG). lac repressor encoded by lacI
   5694..5724    -  promoter       lac promoter: promoter for the E. coli lac operon
   5739..5760    -  protein_bind   CAP binding site: CAP binding activates transcription in the presence of cAMP. E. coli catabolite activator protein
   5773..5865    -  CDS            lacI (fragment): lac repressor; lacI; The lac repressor binds to the lac operator to inhibit transcription in E. coli. This inhibition can be relieved by adding lactose or isopropyl-β-D-thiogalactopyranoside (IPTG).
   6048..6636    -  rep_origin     ori: high-copy-number ColE1/pMB1/pBR322/pUC origin of replication
   6807..7667    -  CDS            AmpR: β-lactamase; bla; confers resistance to ampicillin, carbenicillin, and related antibiotics
   7668..7772    -  promoter       AmpR promoter: bla
   7799..8227    +  rep_origin     f1 ori (sequence partly withheld): f1 bacteriophage origin of replication; arrow indicates direction of (+) strand synthesis
   8258..8412    -  CDS            lacZα (fragment): LacZα fragment of β-galactosidase; lacZ fragment
>Addgene plasmid #131721 | p3xFLAG CMV14 / BRAF-V600R | addgene full sequence | sequence record 257750 | Addgene NGS Result
GACATTGATTATTGACTAGTTATTAATAGTAATCAATTACGGGGTCATTAGTTCATAGCCCATATATGGA
GTTCCGCGTTACATAACTTACGGTAAATGGCCCGCCTGGCTGACCGCCCAACGACCCCCGCCCATTGACG
TCAATAATGACGTATGTTCCCATAGTAACGCCAATAGGGACTTTCCATTGACGTCAATGGGTGGAGTATT
TACGGTAAACTGCCCACTTGGCAGTACATCAAGTGTATCATATGCCAAGTCCGCCCCCTATTGACGTCAA
TGACGGTAAATGGCCCGCCTGGCATTATGCCCAGTACATGACCTTACGGGACTTTCCTACTTGGCAGTAC
ATCTACGTATTAGTCATCGCTATTACCATGGTGATGCGGTTTTGGCAGTACACCAATGGGCGTGGATAGC
GGTTTGACTCACGGGGATTTCCAAGTCTCCACCCCATTGACGTCAATGGGAGTTTGTTTTGGCACCAAAA
TCAACGGGACTTTCCAAAATGTCGTAATAACCCCGCCCCGTTGACGCAAATGGGCGGTAGGCGTGTACGG
TGGGAGGTCTATATAAGCAGAGCTCGTTTAGTGAACCGTCAGAATTAAGCTTGCGGCCGCATGGCGGCGC
TGAGCGGTGGCGGTGGTGGCGGCGCGGAGCCGGGCCAGGCTCTGTTCAACGGGGACATGGAGCCCGAGGC
CGGCGCCGGCGCCGGCGCCGCGGCCTCTTCGGCTGCGGACCCTGCCATTCCGGAGGAGGTGTGGAATATC
AAACAAATGATTAAGTTGACACAGGAACATATAGAGGCCCTATTGGACAAATTTGGTGGGGAGCATAATC
CACCATCAATATATCTGGAGGCCTATGAAGAATACACCAGCAAGCTAGATGCACTCCAACAAAGAGAACA
ACAGTTATTGGAATCTCTGGGGAACGGAACTGATTTTTCTGTTTCTAGCTCTGCATCAATGGATACCGTT
ACATCTTCTTCCTCTTCTAGCCTTTCAGTGCTACCTTCATCTCTTTCAGTTTTTCAAAATCCCACAGATG
TGGCACGGAGCAACCCCAAGTCACCACAAAAACCTATCGTTAGAGTCTTCCTGCCCAACAAACAGAGGAC
AGTGGTACCTGCAAGGTGTGGAGTTACAGTCCGAGACAGTCTAAAGAAAGCACTGATGATGAGAGGTCTA
ATCCCAGAGTGCTGTGCTGTTTACAGAATTCAGGATGGAGAGAAGAAACCAATTGGTTGGGACACTGATA
TTTCCTGGCTTACTGGAGAAGAATTGCATGTGGAAGTGTTGGAGAATGTTCCACTTACAACACACAACTT
TGTACGAAAAACGTTTTTCACCTTAGCATTTTGTGACTTTTGTCGAAAGCTGCTTTTCCAGGGTTTCCGC
TGTCAAACATGTGGTTATAAATTTCACCAGCGTTGTAGTACAGAAGTTCCACTGATGTGTGTTAATTATG
ACCAACTTGATTTGCTGTTTGTCTCCAAGTTCTTTGAACACCACCCAATACCACAGGAAGAGGCGTCCTT
AGCAGAGACTGCCCTAACATCTGGATCATCCCCTTCCGCACCCGCCTCGGACTCTATTGGGCCCCAAATT
CTCACCAGTCCGTCTCCTTCAAAATCCATTCCAATTCCACAGCCCTTCCGACCAGCAGATGAAGATCATC
GAAATCAATTTGGGCAACGAGACCGATCCTCATCAGCTCCCAATGTGCATATAAACACAATAGAACCTGT
CAATATTGATGACTTGATTAGAGACCAAGGATTTCGTGGTGATGGAGGATCAACCACAGGTTTGTCTGCT
ACCCCCCCTGCCTCATTACCTGGCTCACTAACTAACGTGAAAGCCTTACAGAAATCTCCAGGACCTCAGC
GAGAAAGGAAGTCATCTTCATCCTCAGAAGACAGGAATCGAATGAAAACACTTGGTAGACGGGACTCGAG
TGATGATTGGGAGATTCCTGATGGGCAGATTACAGTGGGACAAAGAATTGGATCTGGATCATTTGGAACA
GTCTACAAGGGAAAGTGGCATGGTGATGTGGCAGTGAAAATGTTGAATGTGACAGCACCTACACCTCAGC
AGTTACAAGCCTTCAAAAATGAAGTAGGAGTACTCAGGAAAACACGACATGTGAATATCCTACTCTTCAT
GGGCTATTCCACAAAGCCACAACTGGCTATTGTTACCCAGTGGTGTGAGGGCTCCAGCTTGTATCACCAT
CTCCATATCATTGAGACCAAATTTGAGATGATCAAACTTATAGATATTGCACGACAGACTGCACAGGGCA
TGGATTACTTACACGCCAAGTCAATCATCCACAGAGACCTCAAGAGTAATAATATATTTCTTCATGAAGA
CCTCACAGTAAAAATAGGTGATTTTGGTCTAGCTACAAGGAAATCTCGATGGAGTGGGTCCCATCAGTTT
GAACAGTTGTCTGGATCCATTTTGTGGATGGCACCAGAAGTCATCAGAATGCAAGATAAAAATCCATACA
GCTTTCAGTCAGATGTATATGCATTTGGAATTGTTCTGTATGAATTGATGACTGGACAGTTACCTTATTC
AAACATCAACAACAGGGACCAGATAATTTTTATGGTGGGACGAGGATACCTGTCTCCAGATCTCAGTAAG
GTACGGAGTAACTGTCCAAAAGCCATGAAGAGATTAATGGCAGAGTGCCTCAAAAAGAAAAGAGATGAGA
GACCACTCTTTCCCCAAATTCTCGCCTCTATTGAGCTGCTGGCCCGCTCATTGCCAAAAATTCACCGCAG
TGCATCAGAACCCTCCTTGAATCGGGCTGGTTTCCAAACAGAGGATTTTAGTCTATATGCTTGTGCTTCT
CCAAAAACACCCATCCAGGCAGGGGGATATGGTGCGTTTCCTGTCCACTCTAGAGGATCCCGGGCTGACT
ACAAAGACCATGACGGTGATTATAAAGATCATGACATCGACTACAAGGATGACGATGACAAGTAGTGATC
CCGGGTGGCATCCCTGTGACCCCTCCCCAGTGCCTCTCCTGGCCCTGGAAGTTGCCACTCCAGTGCCCAC
CAGCCTTGTCCTAATAAAATTAAGTTGCATCATTTTGTCTGACTAGGTGTCCTTCTATAATATTATGGGG
TGGAGGGGGGTGGTATGGAGCAAGGGGCAAGTTGGGAAGACAACCTGTAGGGCCTGCGGGGTCTATTGGG
AACCAAGCTGGAGTGCAGTGGCACAATCTTGGCTCACTGCAATCTCCGCCTCCTGGGTTCAAGCGATTCT
CCTGCCTCAGCCTCCCGAGTTGTTGGGATTCCAGGCATGCATGACCAGGCTCAGCTAATTTTTGTTTTTT
TGGTAGAGACGGGGTTTCACCATATTGGCCAGGCTGGTCTCCAACTCCTAATCTCAGGTGATCTACCCAC
CTTGGCCTCCCAAATTGCTGGGATTACAGGCGTGAACCACTGCTCCCTTCCCTGTCCTTCTGATTTTAAA
ATAACTATACCAGCAGGAGGACGTCCAGACACAGCATAGGCTACCTGGCCATGCCCAACCGGTGGGACAT
TTGAGTTGCTTGCTTGGCACTGTCCTCTCATGCGTTGGGTCCACTCAGTAGATGCCTGTTGAATTGGGTA
CGCGGCCAGCTTGGCTGTGGAATGTGTGTCAGTTAGGGTGTGGAAAGTCCCCAGGCTCCCCAGCAGGCAG
AAGTATGCAAAGCATGCATCTCAATTAGTCAGCAACCAGGTGTGGAAAGTCCCCAGGCTCCCCAGCAGGC
AGAAGTATGCAAAGCATGCATCTCAATTAGTCAGCAACCATAGTCCCGCCCCTAACTCCGCCCATCCCGC
CCCTAACTCCGCCCAGTTCCGCCCATTCTCCGCCCCATGGCTGACTAATTTTTTTTATTTATGCAGAGGC
CGAGGCCGCCTCGGCCTCTGAGCTATTCCAGAAGTAGTGAGGAGGCTTTTTTGGAGGAATTGATCAGCTT
GGGATCTGATCAAGAGACAGGATGAGGATCGTTTCGCATGATTGAACAAGATGGATTGCACGCAGGTTCT
CCGGCCGCTTGGGTGGAGAGGCTATTCGGCTATGACTGGGCACAACAGACAATCGGCTGCTCTGATGCCG
CCGTGTTCCGGCTGTCAGCGCAGGGGCGCCCGGTTCTTTTTGTCAAGACCGACCTGTCCGGTGCCCTGAA
TGAACTGCAGGACGAGGCAGCGCGGCTATCGTGGCTGGCCACGACGGGCGTTCCTTGCGCAGCTGTGCTC
GACGTTGTCACTGAAGCGGGAAGGGACTGGCTGCTATTGGGCGAAGTGCCGGGGCAGGATCTCCTGTCAT
CTCACCTTGCTCCTGCCGAGAAAGTATCCATCATGGCTGATGCAATGCGGCGGCTGCATACGCTTGATCC
GGCTACCTGCCCATTCGACCACCAAGCGAAACATCGCATCGAGCGAGCACGTACTCGGATGGAAGCCGGT
CTTGTCGATCAGGATGATCTGGACGAAGAGCATCAGGGGCTCGCGCCAGCCGAACTGTTCGCCAGGCTCA
AGGCGCGCATGCCCGACGGCGAGGATCTCGTCGTGACCCATGGCGATGCCTGCTTGCCGAATATCATGGT
GGAAAATGGCCGCTTTTCTGGATTCATCGACTGTGGCCGGCTGGGTGTGGCGGACCGCTATCAGGACATA
GCGTTGGCTACCCGTGATATTGCTGAAGAGCTTGGCGGCGAATGGGCTGACCGCTTCCTCGTGCTTTACG
GTATCGCCGCTCCCGATTCGCAGCGCATCGCCTTCTATCGCCTTCTTGACGAGTTCTTCTGAGCGGGACT
CTGGGGTTCGAAATGACCGACCAAGCGACGCCCAACCTGCCATCACGAGATTTCGATTCCACCGCCGCCT
TCTATGAAAGGTTGGGCTTCGGAATCGTTTTCCGGGACGCCGGCTGGATGATCCTCCAGCGCGGGGATCT
CATGCTGGAGTTCTTCGCCCACCCCGGGCTCGATCCCCTCGCGAGTTGGTTCAGCTGCTGCCTGAGGCTG
GACGACCTCGCGGAGTTCTACCGGCAGTGCAAATCCGTCGGCATCCAGGAAACCAGCAGCGGCTATCCGC
GCATCCATGCCCCCGAACTGCAGGAGTGGGGAGGCACGATGGCCGCTTTGGTCGACCCGGACGGGACGCT
CCTGCGCCTGATACAGAACGAATTGCTTGCAGGCATCTCATGAGTGTGTCTTCCCGTTTTCCGCCTGAGG
TCACTGCGTGGATGGAGCGCTGGCGCCTGCTGCGCGACGGCGAGCTGCTCACCACCCACTCGCCAAGCTG
GAACCGTAAAAAGGCCGCGTTGCTGGCGTTTTTCCATAGGCTCCGCCGATCATAATCAGCCATACCACAT
TTGTAGAGGTTTTACTTGCTTTAAAAAACCTCCCACACCTCCCCCTGAACCTGAAACATAAAATGAATGC
AATTGTTGTTGTTAACTTGTTTATTGCAGCTTATAATGGTTACAAATAAAGCAATAGCATCACAAATTTC
ACAAATAAAGCATTTTTTTCACTGCATTCTAGTTGTGGTTTGTCCAAACTCATCAATGTATCTTATCATG
TCTGGATCAATTCCCTATAGTGAGTCGTATTAAATTCGTAATCATGTCATAGCTGTTTCCTGTGTGAAAT
TGTTATCCGCTCACAATTCCACACAACATACGAGCCGGAAGCATAAAGTGTAAAGCCTGGGGTGCCTAAT
GAGTGAGCTAACTCACATTAATTGCGTTGCGCTCACTGCCCGCTTTCCAGTCGGGAAACCTGTCGTGCCA
GCTGCATTAATGAATCGGCCAACGCGCGGGGAGAGGCGGTTTGCGTATTGGGCGCTCTTCCGCTTCCTCG
CTCACTGACTCGCTGCGCTCGGTCGTTCGGCTGCGGCGAGCGGTATCAGCTCACTCAAAGGCGGTAATAC
GGTTATCCACAGAATCAGGGGATAACGCAGGAAAGAACATGTGAGCAAAAGGCCAGCAAAAGGCCAGGAA
CCGTAAAAAGGCCGCGTTGCTGGCGTTTTTCCATAGGCTCCGCCCCCCCGACGAGCATCACAAAAATCGA
CGCTCAAGTCAGAGGTGGCGAAACCCGACAGGACTATAAAGATACCAGGCGTTTCCCCCTGGAAGCTCCC
TCGTGCGCTCTCCTGTTCCGACCCTGCCGCTTACCGGATACCTGTCCGCCTTTCTCCCTTCGGGAAGCGT
GGCGCTTTCTCATAGCTCACGCTGTAGGTATCTCAGTTCGGTGTAGGTCGTTCGCTCCAAGCTGGGCTGT
GTGCACGAACCCCCCGTTCAGCCCGACCGCTGCGCCTTATCCGGTAACTATCGTCTTGAGTCCAACCCGG
TAAGACACGACTTATCGCCACTGGCAGCAGCCACTGGTAACAGGATTAGCAGAGCGAGGTATGTAGGCGG
TGCTACAGAGTTCTTGAAGTGGTGGCCTAACTACGGCTACACTAGAAGAACAGTATTTGGTATCTGCGCT
CTGCTGAAGCCAGTTACCTTCGGAAAAAGAGTTGGTAGCTCTTGATCCGGCAAACAAACCACCGCTGGTA
GCGGTGGTTTTTTTGTTTGCAAGCAGCAGATTACGCGCAGAAAAAAAGGATCTCAAGAAGATCCTTTGAT
CTTTTCTACGGGGTCTGACGCTCAGTGGAACGAAAACTCACGTTAAGGGATTTTGGTCATGAGATTATCA
AAAAGGATCTTCACCTAGATCCTTTTAAATTAAAAATGAAGTTTTAAATCAATCTAAAGTATATATGAGT
AAACTTGGTCTGACAGTTACCAATGCTTAATCAGTGAGGCACCTATCTCAGCGATCTGTCTATTTCGTTC
ATCCATAGTTGCCTGACTCCCCGTCGTGTAGATAACTACGATACGGGAGGGCTTACCATCTGGCCCCAGT
GCTGCAATGATACCGCGAGACCCACGCTCACCGGCTCCAGATTTATCAGCAATAAACCAGCCAGCCGGAA
GGGCCGAGCGCAGAAGTGGTCCTGCAACTTTATCCGCCTCCATCCAGTCTATTAATTGTTGCCGGGAAGC
TAGAGTAAGTAGTTCGCCAGTTAATAGTTTGCGCAACGTTGTTGCCATTGCTACAGGCATCGTGGTGTCA
CGCTCGTCGTTTGGTATGGCTTCATTCAGCTCCGGTTCCCAACGATCAAGGCGAGTTACATGATCCCCCA
TGTTGTGCAAAAAAGCGGTTAGCTCCTTCGGTCCTCCGATCGTTGTCAGAAGTAAGTTGGCCGCAGTGTT
ATCACTCATGGTTATGGCAGCACTGCATAATTCTCTTACTGTCATGCCATCCGTAAGATGCTTTTCTGTG
ACTGGTGAGTACTCAACCAAGTCATTCTGAGAATAGTGTATGCGGCGACCGAGTTGCTCTTGCCCGGCGT
CAATACGGGATAATACCGCGCCACATAGCAGAACTTTAAAAGTGCTCATCATTGGAAAACGTTCTTCGGG
GCGAAAACTCTCAAGGATCTTACCGCTGTTGAGATCCAGTTCGATGTAACCCACTCGTGCACCCAACTGA
TCTTCAGCATCTTTTACTTTCACCAGCGTTTCTGGGTGAGCAAAAACAGGAAGGCAAAATGCCGCAAAAA
AGGGAATAAGGGCGACACGGAAATGTTGAATACTCATACTCTTCCTTTTTCAATATTATTGAAGCATTTA
TCAGGGTTATTGTCTCATGAGCGGATACATATTTGAATGTATTTAGAAAAATAAACAAATAGGGGTTCCG
CGCACATTTCCCCGAAAAGTGCCACCTG
[124 nt withheld, positions 7799-7922]
C
[91 nt withheld, positions 7924-8014]
A
[49 nt withheld, positions 8016-8064]
CCTTTGACGTTGGAGTCCACGTTCTTT
[37 nt withheld, positions 8092-8128]
ACCCTATCTCGGTCTATTCTTTTGATTTATAAGGGATTTTGCCGATTTCGGCCTATTGGTTAAAAAATGA
GCTGATTTAACAAAAATTTAACGCGAATTTTAACAAAATATTAACGCTTACAATTTCCATTCGCCATTCA
GGCTGCGCAACTGTTGGGAAGGGCGATCGGTGCGGGCCTCTTCGCTATTACGCCAGCTGGCGAAAGGGGG
ATGTGCTGCAAGGCGATTAAGTTGGGTAACGCCAGGGTTTTCCCAGTCACGACGTTGTAAAACGACGGCC
AGTGCCAAGCTGATCTATACATTGAATCAATATTGGCAATTAGCCATATTAGTCATTGGTTATATAGCAT
AAATCAATATTGGCTATTGGCCATTGCATACGTTGTATCTATATCATAATATGTACATTTATATTGGCTC
ATGTCCAATATGACCGCCATGTT
